Addgene plasmid #244308: pAAVLINK-EF1alpha-HA-5'-YEATS2
Purpose: 5' AAVLINK plasmid for YEATS2 expression
Depositing lab: Zhonghua Lu. Depositing organization: Shenzhen Institute of Advanced Technology (SIAT), Chinese Academy of Sciences. Publication: AAVLINK: A potent DNA-recombination method for large cargo delivery in gene therapy. Lin J, Lin Y, Liu N, Cao W, Zhang J, Wen S, Zhang Y, Liao W, Hong Z, Lin Y, Liu Q, Liu H, Li Q, Chen B, Li M, Luo Z, Yang L, Yang Y, Zheng SH, Wang Y, Chu H, Hu Y, Qin Y, Luo BX, Tian S, Chen Y, Yan T, Yang L, Wang H, Liu T, Jiang Y, Lu Z. Cell. 2026 Feb 5;189(3):969-986.e17. doi: 10.1016/j.cell.2025.12.039. Epub 2026 Jan 27. PubMed 41605211.
Backbone
  Vector backbone: pAAV-MCS2
  Backbone manufacturer: Steve Jackson (Addgene # 46954)
  Vector type: AAV
Growth in bacteria
  Bacterial resistance: Ampicillin, 100 μg/mL
  Growth temperature: 37°C
  Growth strain: NEB Stable
  Copy number: High Copy
Gene/Insert
  Gene/Insert name: YEATS2
  Species: H. sapiens (human)
  Entrez Gene: YEATS2 (a.k.a. FAME4)
  Promoter: EF1alpha
  Tag / fusion protein: HA (N terminal on insert)
  Cloning method: Restriction Enzyme; 5′ cloning site unknown (unknown if destroyed)
Terms and licenses: Academic/Nonprofit Terms; Industry Terms: Not Available to Industry
Depositor comments: See publication for corresponding AAV Link vectors.
How to cite: pAAVLINK-EF1alpha-HA-5'-YEATS2 was a gift from Zhonghua Lu (Addgene plasmid # 244308 ; http://n2t.net/addgene:244308 ; RRID:Addgene_244308)
