[The description below was written by a language model from this plasmid's Addgene catalogue record and pLannotate feature annotations shown in this document.]
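Description:
pAAVLINK-EF1alpha-HA-5'-YEATS2 is an adeno-associated virus transfer plasmid built on the pAAV-MCS2 backbone. It serves as the 5' half of a two-vector "AAVLINK" pair for expressing human YEATS2, a coding sequence too long to fit comfortably with its regulatory elements in a single AAV genome. The 5,770 nt plasmid is maintained in bacteria through a high-copy ColE1/pUC-type origin and selected with ampicillin via the β-lactamase gene. An f1 origin and small remnants of pBR322 bom and rop sequences are also present in the backbone. AAV2 inverted terminal repeats flank the payload; they are annotated only as fragments, which is common for these structured repeats in assembled sequence data. The listed growth strain is a recombination-deficient one, consistent with the need to keep the ITRs intact.

Between the ITRs, an EF-1α core promoter is followed by a truncated HTLV-1 5' LTR segment, a composite arrangement commonly used as a compact, strong constitutive promoter in mammalian cells. It drives an N-terminally HA-tagged fragment of YEATS2 of roughly 2.2 kb, representing the 5' portion of the open reading frame. The HA tag is recorded in the catalogue but is not separately annotated in the feature table. Downstream of the fragment lies a lox2272 site (annotated as partial), with no polyadenylation signal annotated before the right ITR. This layout fits a design in which Cre-mediated recombination at matching lox sites joins this genome to a companion 3' vector after co-delivery, reconstituting a full-length expression cassette. The record does not describe the 3' partner, the Cre source or any splicing elements, and refers to the associated publication for the corresponding vectors.
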