Features (pLannotate 1.2.2; 14 found; start..end, strand, type, name):
     12..39      +  repeat_region  AAV2 ITR (fragment): inverted terminal repeat of adeno-associated virus serotype 2 inverted
     68..95      +  repeat_region  AAV2 ITR (fragment): inverted terminal repeat of adeno-associated virus serotype 2 inverted
    175..386     +  promoter       EF-1α core promoter: core promoter for human elongation factor EF-1α
    399..667     +  LTR            5' LTR (truncated): truncated 5' long terminal repeat (LTR) from human T-cell leukemia virus (HTLV) type 1
    737..2956    +  CDS            YEATS2 (fragment): YETS2_HUMAN - Also known as KIAA1197 From Homo sapiens (Human).
   2982..3010    +  protein_bind   lox2272 (fragment): Cre-mediated recombination occurs in the 8-bp core sequence (GGATACTT). lox2272 sites are compatible with each other, but incompatible with loxP or loxN sites (Lee and Saito, 1988). Cre recombinase
   3055..3136    +  repeat_region  AAV2 ITR (fragment): inverted terminal repeat of adeno-associated virus serotype 2 inverted
   3178..3229    -  misc_feature   bom (fragment): basis of mobility region from pBR322
   3248..3703    +  rep_origin     f1 ori (sequence partly withheld): f1 bacteriophage origin of replication; arrow indicates direction of (+) strand synthesis
   3704..3753    -  misc_feature   bom (fragment): basis of mobility region from pBR322
   3855..3890    -  CDS            rop (fragment): Rop protein, which maintains plasmids at low copy number; rop
   3985..4089    +  promoter       AmpR promoter: bla
   4090..4950    +  CDS            AmpR: β-lactamase; bla; confers resistance to ampicillin, carbenicillin, and related antibiotics
   5121..5709    +  rep_origin     ori: high-copy-number ColE1/pMB1/pBR322/pUC origin of replication
>Addgene plasmid #244308 | pAAVLINK-EF1alpha-HA-5'-YEATS2 | addgene full sequence | sequence record 491796 | Addgene NGS Result
CCTGCAGGCAGCTGCGCGCTCGCTCGCTCACTGAGGCCGCCCGGGCGTCGGGCGACCTTTGGTCGCCCGG
CCTCAGTGAGCGAGCGAGCGCGCAGAGAGGGAGTGGCCAACTCCATCACTAGGGGTTCCTGCGGCCGCAC
GCGTGGATCTGCGATCGCTCCGGTGCCCGTCAGTGGGCAGAGCGCACATCGCCCACAGTCCCCGAGAAGT
TGGGGGGAGGGGTCGGCAATTGAACGGGTGCCTAGAGAAGGTGGCGCGGGGTAAACTGGGAAAGTGATGT
CGTGTACTGGCTCCGCCTTTTTCCCGAGGGTGGGGGAGAACCGTATATAAGTGCAGTAGTCGCCGTGAAC
GTTCTTTTTCGCAACGGGTTTGCCGCCAGAACACAGCTGAAGCTTCGAGGGGCTCGCATCTCTCCTTCAC
GCGCCCGCCGCCCTACCTGAGGCCGCCATCCACGCCGGTTGAGTCGCGTTCTGCCGCCTCCCGCCTGTGG
TGCCTCCTGAACTGCGTCCGCCGTCTAGGTAAGTTTAAAGCTCAGGTCGAGACCGGGCCTTTGTCCGGCG
CTCCCTTGGAGCCTACCTAGACTCAGCCGGCTCTCCACGCTTTGCCTGACCCTGCTTGCTCAACTCTACG
TCTTTGTTTCGTTTTCTGTTCTGCGCCGTTACAGATCCAAGCTGTGACCGGCGCCTACCGTACGGCCACC
ATGTACCCTTATGACGTACCTGACTATGCTGGATCTTCTGGAATCAAGCGAACCATCAAAGAAACCGACC
CTGATTACGAGGATGTATCTGTGGCCCTTCCAAATAAGCGGCATAAAGCAATTGAGAATTCAGCTCGAGA
TGCTGCTGTGCAGAAGATTGAGACTATTATCAAAGAACAGTTTGCTCTTGAAATGAAGAATAAGGAACAT
GAAATTGAAGTCATTGACCAGCGACTGATTGAAGCAAGAAGGATGATGGATAAACTGCGTGCCTGCATTG
TAGCAAACTACTATGCTTCTGCAGGTCTTCTAAAAGTTTCTGAGGGATCAAAGACATGTGATACAATGGT
TTTTAATCATCCTGCTATCAAGAAATTTTTGGAATCACCATCTAGGTCATCATCTCCTGCCAATCAGAGA
GCAGAAACACCATCAGCCAATCATTCAGAAAGTGATTCTTTATCTCAGCACAATGACTTCTTATCTGACA
AAGATAATAACAGCAATATGGATATAGAGGAAAGACTCTCAAACAACATGGAGCAGAGACCAAGCCGAAA
TACTGGAAGGGATACTTCTAGAATTACTGGCTCCCATAAAACAGAACAGCGGAATGCTGATCTCACAGAT
GAGACTTCACGACTTTTTGTAAAGAAAACAATAGTAGTGGGCAATGTGTCCAAGTATATACCTCCGGATA
AGAGGGAAGAAAATGACCAGTCAACTCATAAGTGGATGGTATATGTCCGAGGGTCCCGTAGAGAACCCAG
CATTAATCATTTTGTCAAGAAGGTTTGGTTCTTCCTTCATCCTAGCTATAAACCAAATGACCTTGTGGAA
GTTAGAGAGCCTCCTTTTCACCTGACCAGAAGAGGCTGGGGTGAGTTTCCCGTCAGAGTTCAAGTTCATT
TTAAGGACAGCCAGAACAAGCGGATAGATATCATACATAATCTGAAGCTGGATAGAACTTATACTGGCTT
GCAGACTCTTGGAGCAGAGACGGTAGTGGATGTTGAACTCCATCGCCATTCTCTCGGAGAAGACTGTATC
TATCCTCAGTCCTCGGAGTCTGACATCTCTGATGCCCCTCCATCTTTGCCTTTGACCATTCCAGCCCCAG
TGAAAGCTTCTTCACCAATAAAGCAGTCACATGAGCCAGTACCCGATACCTCTGTGGAGAAAGGATTCCC
AGCTAGCACTGAAGCTGAACGACACACTCCGTTTTATGCTTTGCCATCTTCATTGGAAAGAACACCCACC
AAAATGACTACATCCCAGAAAGTTACCTTTTGTTCCCATGGCAATTCAGCTTTCCAGCCAATAGCATCAA
GCTGCAAAATTGTTCCACAAAGTCAGGTTCCTAATCCTGAGTCACCTGGAAAATCCTTCCAGCCCATCAC
CATGAGCTGCAAGATTGTGTCAGGTTCCCCAATATCAACTCCAAGCCCATCACCATTGCCTCGAACCCCG
ACTTCCACTCCAGTCCACGTGAAGCAAGGCACTGCCGGCTCTGTTATTAATAATCCTTATGTTATCATGG
ACAAGCAGCCGGGGCAGGTGATTGGAGCCACCACTCCCAGTACAGGAAGTCCTACAAACAAGATCTCCAC
GGCTTCTCAGGTCTCCCAAGGAACAGGTTCCCCTGTTCCTAAAATTCATGGAAGTAGTTTTGTAACATCT
ACTGTCAAGCAGGAGGATTCTTTGTTTGCATCTATGCCACCTCTTTGCCCAATTGGGAGTCACCCTAAGG
TTCAAAGCCCCAAACCTATAACAGGAGGACTTGGAGCTTTCACAAAAGTGATCATCAAACAGGAACCTGG
TGAAGCCCCTCACGTGCCCGCAACAGGAGCTGCCAGCCAGTCACCACTCCCGCAGTATGTGACTGTGAAA
GGGGGTCACATGATAGCTGTGTCCCCTCAAAAACAGGTCATAACTCCTGGAGAAGGGATTGCCCAGTCAG
CAAAGGTTCAGCCCTCCAAGGTTGTCGGGGTACCAGTTGGGTCTGCTTTACCTTCAACAGTGAAGCAGGC
TGTGGCGATCAGTGGTGGCCAGATCCTGGTAGCCAAGGCCAGCTCTTCTGTCTCCAAAGCAGTTGGGCCA
AAGCAAGTTGTAACCCAAGGAGTTGCCAAAGCAATTGTGAGTGGAGGTGGAGGAACCATTGTTGCTCAGC
CAGTGCAGACCTTAACCAAGGCCCAGGTTACTGCCGCTGGTCCTCAGAAGAGTGGATCCCAGGTAAGTAT
CAAGGTTACAAGACAGGTTTAAGGAGACCAATAAGCTATTATTCGTATAGGATACTTTATACGAAGTTAT
TAAGTTATGGAGACCGGTGTGGCACGTGCGGACCGAGCGGCCGCAGGAACCCCTAGTGATGGAGTTGGCC
ACTCCCTCTCTGCGCGCTCGCTCGCTCACTGAGGCCGGGCGACCAAAGGTCGCCCGGCCTCAGTGAGCGA
GCGAGCGCGCAGCTGCCTGCAGGGGCGCCTGATGCGGTATTTTCTCCTTACGCATCTGTGCGGTATTTCA
CACCGCATA
[95 nt withheld, positions 3230-3324]
T
[46 nt withheld, positions 3326-3371]
C
[141 nt withheld, positions 3373-3513]
CCTTTGACGTTGGAGTCCACGTTCTTT
[37 nt withheld, positions 3541-3577]
ACTCTATCTCGGGCTATTCTTTTGATTTATAAGGGATTTTGCCGATTTCGGTCTATTGGTTAAAAAATGA
GCTGATTTAACAAAAATTTAACGCGAATTTTAACAAAATATTAACGTTTACAATTTTATGGTGCACTCTC
AGTACAATCTGCTCTGATGCCGCATAGTTAAGCCAGCCCCGACACCCGCCAACACCCGCTGACGCGCCCT
GACGGGCTTGTCTGCTCCCGGCATCCGCTTACAGACAAGCTGTGACCGTCTCCGGGAGCTGCATGTGTCA
GAGGTTTTCACCGTCATCACCGAAACGCGCGAGACGAAAGGGCCTCGTGATACGCCTATTTTTATAGGTT
AATGTCATGATAATAATGGTTTCTTAGACGTCAGGTGGCACTTTTCGGGGAAATGTGCGCGGAACCCCTA
TTTGTTTATTTTTCTAAATACATTCAAATATGTATCCGCTCATGAGACAATAACCCTGATAAATGCTTCA
ATAATATTGAAAAAGGAAGAGTATGAGTATTCAACATTTCCGTGTCGCCCTTATTCCCTTTTTTGCGGCA
TTTTGCCTTCCTGTTTTTGCTCACCCAGAAACGCTGGTGAAAGTAAAAGATGCTGAAGATCAGTTGGGTG
CACGAGTGGGTTACATCGAACTGGATCTCAACAGCGGTAAGATCCTTGAGAGTTTTCGCCCCGAAGAACG
TTTTCCAATGATGAGCACTTTTAAAGTTCTGCTATGTGGCGCGGTATTATCCCGTATTGACGCCGGGCAA
GAGCAACTCGGTCGCCGCATACACTATTCTCAGAATGACTTGGTTGAGTACTCACCAGTCACAGAAAAGC
ATCTTACGGATGGCATGACAGTAAGAGAATTATGCAGTGCTGCCATAACCATGAGTGATAACACTGCGGC
CAACTTACTTCTGACAACGATCGGAGGACCGAAGGAGCTAACCGCTTTTTTGCACAACATGGGGGATCAT
GTAACTCGCCTTGATCGTTGGGAACCGGAGCTGAATGAAGCCATACCAAACGACGAGCGTGACACCACGA
TGCCTGTAGCAATGGCAACAACGTTGCGCAAACTATTAACTGGCGAACTACTTACTCTAGCTTCCCGGCA
ACAATTAATAGACTGGATGGAGGCGGATAAAGTTGCAGGACCACTTCTGCGCTCGGCCCTTCCGGCTGGC
TGGTTTATTGCTGATAAATCTGGAGCCGGTGAGCGTGGGTCTCGCGGTATCATTGCAGCACTGGGGCCAG
ATGGTAAGCCCTCCCGTATCGTAGTTATCTACACGACGGGGAGTCAGGCAACTATGGATGAACGAAATAG
ACAGATCGCTGAGATAGGTGCCTCACTGATTAAGCATTGGTAACTGTCAGACCAAGTTTACTCATATATA
CTTTAGATTGATTTAAAACTTCATTTTTAATTTAAAAGGATCTAGGTGAAGATCCTTTTTGATAATCTCA
TGACCAAAATCCCTTAACGTGAGTTTTCGTTCCACTGAGCGTCAGACCCCGTAGAAAAGATCAAAGGATC
TTCTTGAGATCCTTTTTTTCTGCGCGTAATCTGCTGCTTGCAAACAAAAAAACCACCGCTACCAGCGGTG
GTTTGTTTGCCGGATCAAGAGCTACCAACTCTTTTTCCGAAGGTAACTGGCTTCAGCAGAGCGCAGATAC
CAAATACTGTTCTTCTAGTGTAGCCGTAGTTAGGCCACCACTTCAAGAACTCTGTAGCACCGCCTACATA
CCTCGCTCTGCTAATCCTGTTACCAGTGGCTGCTGCCAGTGGCGATAAGTCGTGTCTTACCGGGTTGGAC
TCAAGACGATAGTTACCGGATAAGGCGCAGCGGTCGGGCTGAACGGGGGGTTCGTGCACACAGCCCAGCT
TGGAGCGAACGACCTACACCGAACTGAGATACCTACAGCGTGAGCTATGAGAAAGCGCCACGCTTCCCGA
AGGGAGAAAGGCGGACAGGTATCCGGTAAGCGGCAGGGTCGGAACAGGAGAGCGCACGAGGGAGCTTCCA
GGGGGAAACGCCTGGTATCTTTATAGTCCTGTCGGGTTTCGCCACCTCTGACTTGAGCGTCGATTTTTGT
GATGCTCGTCAGGGGGGCGGAGCCTATGGAAAAACGCCAGCAACGCGGCCTTTTTACGGTTCCTGGCCTT
TTGCTGGCCTTTTGCTCACATGT
